Addgene plasmid #86196: pYPQ141-ZmUbi-RZ-As
Purpose: AsCpf1 gRNA entry plasmid using Zea mays Ubi promoter and ribozyme processing
Depositing lab: Yiping Qi. Depositing organization: University of Maryland, College Park. Publication: A CRISPR-Cpf1 system for efficient genome editing and transcriptional repression in plants. Tang X, Lowder LG, Zhang T, Malzahn AA, Zheng X, Voytas DF, Zhong Z, Chen Y, Ren Q, Li Q, Kirkland ER, Zhang Y, Qi Y. Nat Plants. 2017 Feb 17;3:17018. doi: 10.1038/nplants.2017.18. PubMed 28211909.
Backbone
  Vector backbone: pYPQ141
  Backbone manufacturer: N/A
  Vector type: Plant Expression, CRISPR
Growth in bacteria
  Bacterial resistance: Spectinomycin, 50 μg/mL
  Growth temperature: 37°C
  Growth strain: DH5alpha
  Copy number: High Copy
Gene/Insert
  Gene/Insert name: AsCpf1 gRNA cloning site for ribozyme cleavage
  gRNA/shRNA sequence: gRNA scaffold only
  Species: Acidaminococcus sp. BV3L6
  Promoter: Maize ubiquitin 1
  Tag / fusion protein: Hammerhead ribozyme and HDV ribozyme
  Cloning method: Gateway Cloning
  Sequencing primers: 5′ ttcccagtcacgacgttgtaaaac; 3′ catggtcatagctgtttcctg
Terms and licenses: Academic/Nonprofit Terms; Industry Terms: Not Available to Industry
How to cite: pYPQ141-ZmUbi-RZ-As was a gift from Yiping Qi (Addgene plasmid # 86196 ; http://n2t.net/addgene:86196 ; RRID:Addgene_86196)
