[The description below was written by a language model from this plasmid's Addgene catalogue record and the feature table of its GenBank file.]
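Description:
pYPQ141-ZmUbi-RZ-As is a 4,991 bp Gateway entry plasmid built on the pYPQ141 backbone for expressing a guide RNA (crRNA) for AsCpf1, the Cpf1 (Cas12a) nuclease from Acidaminococcus sp. BV3L6, in plants. It is maintained in E. coli through a high-copy ColE1/pUC-type origin and selected with spectinomycin via the aadA (SmR) aminoglycoside adenylyltransferase gene, which also confers streptomycin resistance. The rrnB T1 and T2 terminators lie upstream of the entry cassette, where they insulate it from read-through transcription. M13 forward and reverse primer sites and two T7 promoter annotations flank the cassette.

The payload lies between attL5 and attL2 recombination sites, a pairing used in multisite Gateway LR reactions so that the guide cassette can be combined with a separate entry clone, such as one carrying the nuclease, in a plant destination vector. According to the catalogue fields, this interval contains the maize ubiquitin 1 promoter driving the AsCpf1 scaffold with a cloning site for a user-supplied spacer, flanked by a hammerhead ribozyme and an HDV ribozyme. No targeting sequence is included. Because the ubiquitin promoter is a Pol II promoter whose transcripts would carry extra 5′ and 3′ sequence, the two self-cleaving ribozymes trim the transcript to release a crRNA with defined ends. The feature table does not annotate the promoter, ribozymes, scaffold or any plant terminator within the roughly 2.2 kb between the att sites, so their arrangement rests on the catalogue description alone. The associated work used the system for Cpf1-based genome editing and transcriptional repression in plants.
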