LOCUS       Exported 4991 bp ds-DNA circular SYN 12-MAY-2021
DEFINITION  AsCpf1 gRNA entry plasmid using Zea mays Ubi promoter and ribozyme
            processing.
ACCESSION   .
VERSION     .
KEYWORDS    pYPQ141-ZmUbi-RZ-As
SOURCE      synthetic DNA construct
  ORGANISM  synthetic DNA construct
REFERENCE   1 (bases 1 to 4991)
  AUTHORS   Tang X, Lowder LG, Zhang T, Malzahn AA, Zheng X, Voytas DF, Zhong Z,
            Chen Y, Ren Q, Li Q, Kirkland ER, Zhang Y, Qi Y
  TITLE     A CRISPR-Cpf1 system for efficient genome editing and
            transcriptional repression in plants.
  JOURNAL   Nat Plants. 2017 Feb 17;3:17018. doi: 10.1038/nplants.2017.18.
  PUBMED    28211909
REFERENCE   2 (bases 1 to 4991)
  AUTHORS   .
  TITLE     Direct Submission
  JOURNAL   Exported May 12, 2021 from SnapGene Server 1.1.58
            http://www.snapgene.com
FEATURES             Location/Qualifiers
     source          1..4991
                     /organism="synthetic DNA construct"
                     /mol_type="other DNA"
     primer_bind     4..26
                     /label=M13/pUC Forward
                     /note="In lacZ gene"
     primer_bind     18..35
                     /label=M13 Forward
                     /note="In lacZ gene. Also called M13-F20 or M13 (-21)
                     Forward"
     primer_bind     19..35
                     /label=M13 fwd
                     /note="common sequencing primer, one of multiple similar
                     variants"
     protein_bind    50..145
                     /gene="mutant version of attL"
                     /label=attL5
                     /bound_moiety="LR Clonase(TM)"
                     /note="recombination site for the Gateway(R) LR reaction"
     protein_bind    complement(2317..2416)
                     /gene="mutant version of attL"
                     /label=attL2
                     /bound_moiety="LR Clonase(TM)"
                     /note="recombination site for the Gateway(R) LR reaction"
     promoter        complement(2434..2452)
                     /label=T7 promoter
                     /note="promoter for bacteriophage T7 RNA polymerase"
     promoter        complement(2469..2487)
                     /label=T7 promoter
                     /note="promoter for bacteriophage T7 RNA polymerase"
     primer_bind     complement(2492..2508)
                     /label=M13 rev
                     /note="common sequencing primer, one of multiple similar
                     variants"
     primer_bind     complement(2492..2508)
                     /label=M13 Reverse
                     /note="In lacZ gene. Also called M13-rev"
     CDS             2939..3730
                     /codon_start=1
                     /gene="aadA"
                     /product="aminoglycoside adenylyltransferase (Murphy,
                     1985)"
                     /label=SmR
                     /note="confers resistance to spectinomycin and
                     streptomycin"
                     /translation="MREAVIAEVSTQLSEVVGVIERHLEPTLLAVHLYGSAVDGGLKPH
                     SDIDLLVTVTVRLDETTRRALINDLLETSASPGESEILRAVEVTIVVHDDIIPWRYPAK
                     RELQFGEWQRNDILAGIFEPATIDIDLAILLTKAREHSVALVGPAAEELFDPVPEQDLF
                     EALNETLTLWNSPPDWAGDERNVVLTLSRIWYSAVTGKIAPKDVAADWAMERLPAQYQP
                     VILEARQAYLGQEEDRLASRADQLEEFVHYVKGEITKVVGK"
     rep_origin      3823..4411
                     /direction=RIGHT
                     /label=ori
                     /note="high-copy-number ColE1/pMB1/pBR322/pUC origin of
                     replication"
     primer_bind     4312..4331
                     /label=pBR322ori-F
                     /note="pBR322 origin, forward primer"
     primer_bind     4565..4582
                     /label=L4440
                     /note="L4440 vector, forward primer"
     terminator      4741..4768
                     /label=rrnB T2 terminator
                     /note="transcription terminator T2 from the E. coli rrnB
                     gene"
     terminator      4860..4946
                     /gene="Escherichia coli rrnB"
                     /label=rrnB T1 terminator
                     /note="transcription terminator T1 from the E. coli rrnB
                     gene"
ORIGIN
        1 tttcccagtc acgacgttgt aaaacgacgg ccagtcttaa gctcgggccc aataatgatt
       61 ttattttgac tgatagtgac ctgttcgttg caacaaattg atgagcaatg cttttttata
      121 atgccaactt tgtatacaaa agttgcccca tggcgttccc tctagagaga taatgagcat
      181 tgcatgtcta agttataaaa aattaccaca tatttttttt gtcacacttg tttgaagtgc
      241 agtttatcta tctttataca tatatttaaa ctttactcta cgaataatat aatctatagt
      301 actacaataa tatcagtgtt ttagagaatc atataaatga acagttagac atggtctaaa
      361 ggacaattga gtattttgac aacaggactc tacagtttta tctttttagt gtgcatgtgt
      421 tctccttttt ttttgcaaat agcttcacct atataatact tcatccattt tattagtaca
      481 tccatttagg gtttagggtt aatggttttt atagactaat ttttttagta catctatttt
      541 attctatttt agcctctaaa ttaagaaaac taaaactcta ttttagtttt tttatttaat
      601 aatttagata taaaatagaa taaaataaag tgactaaaaa ttaaacaaat accctttaag
      661 aaattaaaaa aactaaggaa acatttttct tgtttcgagt agataatgcc agcctgttaa
      721 acgccgtcga cgagtctaac ggacaccaac cagcgaacca gcagcgtcgc gtcgggccaa
      781 gcgaagcaga cggcacggca tctctgtcgc tgcctctgga cccctctcga gagttccgct
      841 ccaccgttgg acttgctccg ctgtcggcat ccagaaattg cgtggcggag cggcagacgt
      901 gagccggcac ggcaggcggc ctcctcctcc tctcacggca ccggcagcta cgggggattc
      961 ctttcccacc gctccttcgc tttcccttcc tcgcccgccg taataaatag acaccccctc
     1021 cacaccctct ttccccaacc tcgtgttgtt cggagcgcac acacacacaa ccagatctcc
     1081 cccaaatcca cccgtcggca cctccgcttc aaggtacgcc gctcgtcctc cccccccccc
     1141 ccctctctac cttctctaga tcggcgttcc ggtccatggt tagggcccgg tagttctact
     1201 tctgttcatg tttgtgttag atccgtgttt gtgttagatc cgtgctgcta gcgttcgtac
     1261 acggatgcga cctgtacgtc agacacgttc tgattgctaa cttgccagtg tttctctttg
     1321 gggaatcctg ggatggctct agccgttccg cagacgggat cgatttcatg attttttttg
     1381 tttcgttgca tagggtttgg tttgcccttt tcctttattt caatatatgc cgtgcacttg
     1441 tttgtcgggt catcttttca tgcttttttt tgtcttggtt gtgatgatgt ggtctggttg
     1501 ggcggtcgtt ctagatcgga gtagaattaa ttctgtttca aactacctgg tggatttatt
     1561 aattttggat ctgtatgtgt gtgccataca tattcatagt tacgaattga agatgatgga
     1621 tggaaatatc gatctaggat aggtatacat gttgatgcgg gttttactga tgcatataca
     1681 gagatgcttt ttgttcgctt ggttgtgatg atgtggtgtg gttgggcggt cgttcattcg
     1741 ttctagatcg gagtagaata ctgtttcaaa ctacctggtg tatttattaa ttttggaact
     1801 gtatgtgtgt gtcatacatc ttcatagtta cgagtttaag atggatggaa atatcgatct
     1861 aggataggta tacatgttga tgtgggtttt actgatgcat atacatgatg gcatatgcag
     1921 catctattca tatgctctaa ccttgagtac ctatctatta taataaacaa gtatgtttta
     1981 taattatttt gatcttgata tacttggatg atggcatatg cagcagctat atgtggattt
     2041 ttttagccct gccttcatac gctatttatt tgcttggtac tgtttctttt gtcgatgctc
     2101 accctgttgt ttggtgttac ttctgcaggg atccaaatta ctgatgagtc cgtgaggacg
     2161 aaacgagtaa gctcgtctaa tttctactct tgtagatgag acggagctca gtctgaccgc
     2221 ggcgtctctg gccggcatgg tcccagcctc ctcgctggcg ccggctgggc aacatgcttc
     2281 ggcatggcga atgggacggt acccggccgg aattcgaccc agctttcttg tacaaagttg
     2341 gcattataaa aaataattgc tcatcaattt gttgcaacga acaggtcact atcagtcaaa
     2401 ataaaatcat tatttgccat ccagctgata tcccctatag tgagtcgtat tacatggtca
     2461 tagcatcccc tatagtgagt cgtattacat ggtcatagct gtttcctggc agctctggcc
     2521 cgtgtctcaa aatctctgat gttacattgc acaagataaa aatatatcat catgcctcct
     2581 ctggaccagc caggacagaa atgcctcgac ttcgctgcta cccaaggttg ccgggtgacg
     2641 cacaccgtgg aaacggatga aggcacgaac ccagtggaca taagcctgtt cggttcgtaa
     2701 gctgtaatgc aagtagcgta tgcgctcacg caactggtcc agaaccttga ccgaacgcag
     2761 cggtggtaac ggcgcagtgg cggttttcat ggcttgttat gactgttttt ttggggtaca
     2821 gtctatgcct cgggcatcca agcagcaagc gcgttacgcc gtgggtcgat gtttgatgtt
     2881 atggagcagc aacgatgtta cgcagcaggg cagtcgccct aaaacaaagt taaacattat
     2941 gagggaagcg gtgatcgccg aagtatcgac tcaactatca gaggtagttg gcgtcatcga
     3001 gcgccatctc gaaccgacgt tgctggccgt acatttgtac ggctccgcag tggatggcgg
     3061 cctgaagcca cacagtgata ttgatttgct ggttacggtg accgtaaggc ttgatgaaac
     3121 aacgcggcga gctttgatca acgacctttt ggaaacttcg gcttcccctg gagagagcga
     3181 gattctccgc gctgtagaag tcaccattgt tgtgcacgac gacatcattc cgtggcgtta
     3241 tccagctaag cgcgaactgc aatttggaga atggcagcgc aatgacattc ttgcaggtat
     3301 cttcgagcca gccacgatcg acattgatct ggctatcttg ctgacaaaag caagagaaca
     3361 tagcgttgcc ttggtaggtc cagcggcgga ggaactcttt gatccggttc ctgaacagga
     3421 tctatttgag gcgctaaatg aaaccttaac gctatggaac tcgccgcccg actgggctgg
     3481 cgatgagcga aatgtagtgc ttacgttgtc ccgcatttgg tacagcgcag taaccggcaa
     3541 aatcgcgccg aaggatgtcg ctgccgactg ggcaatggag cgcctgccgg cccagtatca
     3601 gcccgtcata cttgaagcta gacaggctta tcttggacaa gaagaagatc gcttggcctc
     3661 gcgcgcagat cagttggaag aatttgtcca ctacgtgaaa ggcgagatca ccaaggtagt
     3721 cggcaaataa ccctcgagcc acccatgacc aaaatccctt aacgtgagtt acgcgtcgtt
     3781 ccactgagcg tcagaccccg tagaaaagat caaaggatct tcttgagatc ctttttttct
     3841 gcgcgtaatc tgctgcttgc aaacaaaaaa accaccgcta ccagcggtgg tttgtttgcc
     3901 ggatcaagag ctaccaactc tttttccgaa ggtaactggc ttcagcagag cgcagatacc
     3961 aaatactgtt cttctagtgt agccgtagtt aggccaccac ttcaagaact ctgtagcacc
     4021 gcctacatac ctcgctctgc taatcctgtt accagtggct gctgccagtg gcgataagtc
     4081 gtgtcttacc gggttggact caagacgata gttaccggat aaggcgcagc ggtcgggctg
     4141 aacggggggt tcgtgcacac agcccagctt ggagcgaacg acctacaccg aactgagata
     4201 cctacagcgt gagctatgag aaagcgccac gcttcccgaa gggagaaagg cggacaggta
     4261 tccggtaagc ggcagggtcg gaacaggaga gcgcacgagg gagcttccag ggggaaacgc
     4321 ctggtatctt tatagtcctg tcgggtttcg ccacctctga cttgagcgtc gatttttgtg
     4381 atgctcgtca ggggggcgga gcctatggaa aaacgccagc aacgcggcct ttttacggtt
     4441 cctggccttt tgctggcctt ttgctcacat gttctttcct gcgttatccc ctgattctgt
     4501 ggataaccgt attaccgcct ttgagtgagc tgataccgct cgccgcagcc gaacgaccga
     4561 gcgcagcgag tcagtgagcg aggaagcgga agagcgccca atacgcaaac cgcctctccc
     4621 cgcgcgttgg ccgattcatt aatgcagctg gcacgacagg tttcccgact ggaaagcggg
     4681 cagtgagcgc aacgcaatta atacgcgtac cgcgagccag gaagagtttg tagaaacgca
     4741 aaaaggccat ccgtcaggat ggccttctgc ttagtttgat gcctggcagt ttatggcggg
     4801 cgtcctgccc gccaccctcc gggccgttgc ttcacaacgt tcaaatccgc tcccggcgga
     4861 tttgtcctac tcaggagagc gttcaccgac aaacaacaga taaaacgaaa ggcccagtct
     4921 tccgactgag cctttcgttt tatttgatgc ctggcagttc cctactctcg cgttaacgct
     4981 tgcatggatg t
//
